>Addgene plasmid #78513 | His10-PS-SNAPf-9R (XSB525) | depositor full sequence | sequence record 146559 | His10-PS-SNAPf-9R (XSB525) sequence 4263 bps
TGGCGAATGGG
[124 nt withheld, positions 12-135]
C
[91 nt withheld, positions 137-227]
A
[49 nt withheld, positions 229-277]
CCTTTGACGTTGGAGTCCACGTTCTTT
[37 nt withheld, positions 305-341]
ACCCTATCTCGGTCTATTCTTTTGATTTATAAGGGATTTTGCCGATTTCGGCCTATTGGTTAAAAAATGA
GCTGATTTAACAAAAATTTAACGCGAATTTTAACAAAATATTAACGTTTACAATTTCAGGTGGCACTTTT
CGGGGAAATGTGCGCGGAACCCCTATTTGTTTATTTTTCTAAATACATTCAAATATGTATCCGCTCATGA
GACAATAACCCTGATAAATGCTTCAATAATATTGAAAAAGGAAGAGTATGAGTATTCAACATTTCCGTGT
CGCCCTTATTCCCTTTTTTGCGGCATTTTGCCTTCCTGTTTTTGCTCACCCAGAAACGCTGGTGAAAGTA
AAAGATGCTGAAGATCAGTTGGGTGCACGAGTGGGTTACATCGAACTGGATCTCAACAGCGGTAAGATCC
TTGAGAGTTTTCGCCCCGAAGAACGTTTTCCAATGATGAGCACTTTTAAAGTTCTGCTATGTGGCGCGGT
ATTATCCCGTATTGACGCCGGGCAAGAGCAACTCGGTCGCCGCATACACTATTCTCAGAATGACTTGGTT
GAGTACTCACCAGTCACAGAAAAGCATCTTACGGATGGCATGACAGTAAGAGAATTATGCAGTGCTGCCA
TAACCATGAGTGATAACACTGCGGCCAACTTACTTCTGACAACGATCGGAGGACCGAAGGAGCTAACCGC
TTTTTTGCACAACATGGGGGATCATGTAACTCGCCTTGATCGTTGGGAACCGGAGCTGAATGAAGCCATA
CCAAACGACGAGCGTGACACCACGATGCCTGCAGCAATGGCAACAACGTTGCGCAAACTATTAACTGGCG
AACTACTTACTCTAGCTTCCCGGCAACAATTAATAGACTGGATGGAGGCGGATAAAGTTGCAGGACCACT
TCTGCGCTCGGCCCTTCCGGCTGGCTGGTTTATTGCTGATAAATCTGGAGCCGGTGAGCGTGGGTCTCGC
GGTATCATTGCAGCACTGGGGCCAGATGGTAAGCCCTCCCGTATCGTAGTTATCTACACGACGGGGAGTC
AGGCAACTATGGATGAACGAAATAGACAGATCGCTGAGATAGGTGCCTCACTGATTAAGCATTGGTAACT
GTCAGACCAAGTTTACTCATATATACTTTAGATTGATTTAAAACTTCATTTTTAATTTAAAAGGATCTAG
GTGAAGATCCTTTTTGATAATCTCATGACCAAAATCCCTTAACGTGAGTTTTCGTTCCACTGAGCGTCAG
ACCCCGTAGAAAAGATCAAAGGATCTTCTTGAGATCCTTTTTTTCTGCGCGTAATCTGCTGCTTGCAAAC
AAAAAAACCACCGCTACCAGCGGTGGTTTGTTTGCCGGATCAAGAGCTACCAACTCTTTTTCCGAAGGTA
ACTGGCTTCAGCAGAGCGCAGATACCAAATACTGTCCTTCTAGTGTAGCCGTAGTTAGGCCACCACTTCA
AGAACTCTGTAGCACCGCCTACATACCTCGCTCTGCTAATCCTGTTACCAGTGGCTGCTGCCAGTGGCGA
TAAGTCGTGTCTTACCGGGTTGGACTCAAGACGATAGTTACCGGATAAGGCGCAGCGGTCGGGCTGAACG
GGGGGTTCGTGCACACAGCCCAGCTTGGAGCGAACGACCTACACCGAACTGAGATACCTACAGCGTGAGC
TATGAGAAAGCGCCACGCTTCCCGAAGGGAGAAAGGCGGACAGGTATCCGGTAAGCGGCAGGGTCGGAAC
AGGAGAGCGCACGAGGGAGCTTCCAGGGGGAAACGCCTGGTATCTTTATAGTCCTGTCGGGTTTCGCCAC
CTCTGACTTGAGCGTCGATTTTTGTGATGCTCGTCAGGGGGGCGGAGCCTATGGAAAAACGCCAGCAACG
CGGCCTTTTTACGGTTCCTGGCCTTTTGCTGGCCTTTTGCTCACATGTTCTTTCCTGCGTTATCCCCTGA
TTCTGTGGATAACCGTATTACCGCCTTTGAGTGAGCTGATACCGCTCGCCGCAGCCGAACGACCGAGCGC
AGCGAGTCAGTGAGCGAGGAAGCGGAAGAGCGCCTGATGCGGTATTTTCTCCTTACGCATCTGTGCGGTA
TTTCACACCGCATATATGGTGCACTCTCAGTACAATCTGCTCTGATGCCGCATAGTTAAGCCAGTATACA
CTCCGCTATCGCTACGTGACTGGGTCATGGCTGCGCCCCGACACCCGCCAACACCCGCTGACGCGCCCTG
ACGGGCTTGTCTGCTCCCGGCATCCGCTTACAGACAAGCTGTGACCGTCTCCGGGAGCTGCATGTGTCAG
AGGTTTTCACCGTCATCACCGAAACGCGCGAGGCAGCTGCGGTAAAGCTCATCAGCGTGGTCGTGAAGCG
ATTCACAGATGTCTGCCTGTTCATCCGCGTCCAGCTCGTTGAGTTTCTCCAGAAGCGTTAATGTCTGGCT
TCTGATAAAGCGGGCCATGTTAAGGGCGGTTTTTTCCTGTTTGGTCACTGATGCCTCCGTGTAAGGGGGA
TTTCTGTTCATGGGGGTAATGATACCGATGAAACGAGAGAGGATGCTCACGATACGGGTTACTGATGATG
AACATGCCCGGTTACTGGAACGTTGTGAGGGTAAACAACTGGCGGTATGGATGCGGCGGGACCAGAGAAA
AATCACTCAGGGTCAATGCCAGCGCTTCGTTAATACAGATGTAGGTGTTCCACAGGGTAGCCAGCAGCAT
CCTGCGATGCAGATCCGGAACATAATGGTGCAGGGCGCTGACTTCCGCGTTTCCAGACTTTACGAAACAC
GGAAACCGAAGACCATTCATGTTGTTGCTCAGGTCGCAGACGTTTTGCAGCAGCAGTCGCTTCACGTTCG
CTCGCGTATCGGTGATTCATTCTGCTAACCAGTAAGGCAACCCCGCCAGCCTAGCCGGGTCCTCAACGAC
AGGAGCACGATCATGCGCACCCGTGGCCAGGACCCAACGCTGCCCGAGATCTCGATCCCGCGAAATTAAT
ACGACTCACTATAGGGAGACCACAACGGTTTCCCTCTAGAAATAATTTTGTTTAACTTTAAGAAGGAGAT
ATACATATGGAAGAACATCACCATCACCATCACCATCACCATCACGGTTCTCTGGAAGTTCTGTTCCAGG
GGCCCCTGGGATCCATGGACAAAGACTGCGAAATGAAGCGCACCACCCTGGATAGCCCTCTGGGCAAGCT
GGAACTGTCTGGGTGCGAACAGGGCCTGCACCGTATCATCTTCCTGGGCAAAGGAACATCTGCCGCCGAC
GCCGTGGAAGTGCCTGCCCCAGCCGCCGTGCTGGGCGGACCAGAGCCACTGATGCAGGCCACCGCCTGGC
TCAACGCCTACTTTCACCAGCCTGAGGCCATCGAGGAGTTCCCTGTGCCAGCCCTGCACCACCCAGTGTT
CCAGCAGGAGAGCTTTACCCGCCAGGTGCTGTGGAAACTGCTGAAAGTGGTGAAGTTCGGAGAGGTCATC
AGCTACAGCCACCTGGCCGCCCTGGCCGGCAATCCCGCCGCCACCGCCGCCGTGAAAACCGCCCTGAGCG
GAAATCCCGTGCCCATTCTGATCCCCTGCCACCGGGTGGTGCAGGGCGACCTGGACGTGGGGGGCTACGA
GGGCGGGCTCGCCGTGAAAGAGTGGCTGCTGGCCCACGAGGGCCACAGACTGGGCAAGCCTGGGCTGGGT
CGTCGTCGTAGACGCAGACGTCGCCGTTAAGTCGACTCGAGCGGCCGCACTCGAGCACCACCACCACCAC
CACTGAGATCCGGCTGCTAACAAAGCCCGAAAGGAAGCTGAGTTGGCTGCTGCCACCGCTGAGCAATAAC
TAGCATAACCCCTTGGGGCCTCTAAACGGGTCTTGAGGGGTTTTTTGCTGAAAGGAGGAACTATATCCGG
AT
Features (pLannotate 1.2.2; 14 found; start..end, strand, type, name):
     12..467     +  rep_origin     f1 ori (sequence partly withheld): f1 bacteriophage origin of replication; arrow indicates direction of (+) strand synthesis
    494..598     +  promoter       AmpR promoter: bla
    599..1459    +  CDS            AmpR: β-lactamase; bla; confers resistance to ampicillin, carbenicillin, and related antibiotics
   1630..2218    +  rep_origin     ori: high-copy-number ColE1/pMB1/pBR322/pUC origin of replication
   2404..2546    -  misc_feature   bom: basis of mobility region from pBR322
   2648..2839    -  CDS            rop: Rop protein, which maintains plasmids at low copy number; rop
   2856..3236    +  CDS            YPB1_ECOLX: Protein predicted: Swiss-Prot protein existence level 4. From Escherichia coli.
   3348..3366    +  promoter       T7 promoter: promoter for bacteriophage T7 RNA polymerase
   3398..3420    +  RBS            RBS: efficient ribosome binding site from bacteriophage T7 gene 10 (Olins and Rangwala, 1989)
   3440..3463    +  CDS            8xHis: 8xHis affinity tag
   3506..4051    +  CDS            SNAP-tag®: human O6-alkylguanine-DNA-alkyltransferase variant that forms covalent bonds with benzylguanine derivatives fast-reacting variant, optimized for mammalian expression
   4107..4124    +  CDS            9xHis (fragment): 9xHis affinity tag
   4134..4183    +  CDS            SET1 (fragment): solubility-enhancement tag derived from T7 phage gene 10B
   4191..4238    +  terminator     T7 terminator: transcription terminator for bacteriophage T7 RNA polymerase
