[The description below was written by a language model from this plasmid's Addgene catalogue record and pLannotate feature annotations shown in this document.]
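Description:
His10-PS-SNAPf-9R (XSB525) is a bacterial expression plasmid of about 4.2 kb built on the pET23a backbone and intended for producing a tagged SNAPf protein in E. coli. It is propagated through a ColE1/pMB1-type origin and selected with ampicillin via the β-lactamase gene and its native promoter. The catalogue lists it as high copy, although the annotation also detects the pBR322-derived bom region and a rop coding sequence, which is normally associated with copy-number reduction. An f1 phage origin is also present, a standard backbone element that permits single-stranded DNA production.

The expression cassette is driven by a T7 promoter followed by the strong ribosome binding site from T7 gene 10, so transcription depends on a host strain supplying T7 RNA polymerase, and it ends at the T7 terminator. The open reading frame encodes an N-terminal ten-histidine tag (picked up by the annotation software as an 8xHis match), a PreScission protease cleavage site that allows the tag to be removed after affinity purification, and SNAPf. SNAPf is the fast-reacting variant of the SNAP-tag, an engineered O6-alkylguanine-DNA alkyltransferase that covalently couples to benzylguanine-conjugated dyes or ligands. Nine arginine residues are appended to the C terminus of SNAPf, giving the protein a positively charged tail. Short downstream matches to a His tag and a T7 gene 10B-derived fragment sit between the insert and the terminator and are probably residual pET23a vector sequence, but the record does not say whether they are translated.

The plasmid was deposited with a study of phase separation of signalling molecules in T cell receptor signal transduction. The record does not describe the specific experimental role of the purified, labelable 9R protein.
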