Addgene plasmid #78513: His10-PS-SNAPf-9R (XSB525)
Purpose: Construct for expressing His10 - SNAPf -9R in E. Coli
Depositing lab: Ron Vale. Depositing organization: University of California, San Francisco (UCSF). Publication: Phase separation of signaling molecules promotes T cell receptor signal transduction. Su X, Ditlev JA, Hui E, Xing W, Banjade S, Okrut J, King DS, Taunton J, Rosen MK, Vale RD. Science. 2016 Apr 29;352(6285):595-9. doi: 10.1126/science.aad9964. Epub 2016 Apr 7. PubMed 27056844.
Backbone
  Vector backbone: pET23a
  Total vector size (bp): 4200
  Vector type: Bacterial Expression
Growth in bacteria
  Bacterial resistance: Ampicillin, 100 μg/mL
  Growth temperature: 37°C
  Growth strain: DH5alpha
  Copy number: High Copy
Gene/Insert
  Gene/Insert name: SNAPf
  Mutation: 9R added to the C-terminal of SNAPf
  Tag / fusion protein: His10 followed by a prescission protease claevage site (N terminal on insert)
Terms and licenses: Academic/Nonprofit Terms; Industry Terms: Not Available to Industry
How to cite: His10-PS-SNAPf-9R (XSB525) was a gift from Ron Vale (Addgene plasmid # 78513 ; http://n2t.net/addgene:78513 ; RRID:Addgene_78513)
