>Addgene plasmid #78513 | His10-PS-SNAPf-9R (XSB525) | addgene partial sequence | sequence record 148823 | F1ori-R 5'-AGGGAAGAAAGCGAAAGGAG-3'
CAAGACCCGTTTAGAGGCCCCAAGGGGTTATGCTAGTTATTGCTCAGCGGTGGCAGCAGCCAACTCAGCT
TCCTTTCGGGCTTTGTTAGCAGCCGGATCTCAGTGGTGGTGGTGGTGGTGCTCGAGTGCGGCCGCTCGAG
TCGACTTAACGGCGACGTCTGCGTCTACGACGACGACCCAGCCCAGGCTTGCCCAGTCTGTGGCCCTCGT
GGGCCAGCAGCCACTCTTTCACGGCGAGCCCGCCCTCGTAGCCCCCCACGTCCAGGTCGCCCTGCACCAC
CCGGTGGCAGGGGATCAGAATGGGCACGGGATTTCCGCTCAGGGCGGTTTTCACGGCGGCGGTGGCGGCG
GGATTGCCGGCCAGGGCGGCCAGGTGGCTGTAGCTGATGACCTCTCCGAACTTCACCACTTTCAGCAGTT
TCCACAGCACCTGGCGGGTAAAGCTCTCCTGCTGGAACACTGGGTGGTGCAGGGCTGGCACAGGGAACTC
CTCGATGGCCTCAGGCTGGTGAAAGTAGGCGTTGAGCCA
