>Addgene plasmid #78513 | His10-PS-SNAPf-9R (XSB525) | addgene partial sequence | sequence record 148827 | pGEX3 5'-CCGGGAGCTGCATGTGTCAGAGG-3'
CGAAACGCGCGAGGCAGCTGCGGTAAAGCTCATCAGCGTGGTCGTGAAGCGATTCACAGATGTCTGCCTG
TTCATCCGCGTCCAGCTCGTTGAGTTTCTCCAGAAGCGTTAATGTCTGGCTTCTGATAAAGCGGGCCATG
TTAAGGGCGGTTTTTTCCTGTTTGGTCACTGATGCCTCCGTGTAAGGGGGATTTCTGTTCATGGGGGTAA
TGATACCGATGAAACGAGAGAGGATGCTCACGATACGGGTTACTGATGATGAACATGCCCGGTTACTGGA
ACGTTGTGAGGGTAAACAACTGGCGGTATGGATGCGGCGGGACCAGAGAAAAATCACTCAGGGTCAATGC
CAGCGCTTCGTTAATACAGATGTAGGTGTTCCACAGGGTAGCCAGCAGCATCCTGCGATGCAGATCCGGA
ACATAATGGTGCAGGGCGCTGACTTCCGCGTTTCCAGACTTTACGAAACACGGAAACCGAAGACCATTCA
TGTTGTTGCTCAGGTCGCAGACGTTTTGCAGCAGCAGTCGCTTCACGTTCGCTCGCGTATCGGTGATTCA
TTCTGCTAACCAGTAAGGCAACCCCGCCAGCCTAGCCGGGTCCTCAACGACAGGAGCACGATCATGCGCA
CCCGTGGCCAGGACCCAACGCTGCCCGAGATCTCGATCCCGCGAAATTAATACGACTCACTATAGGGAGA
CCACAACGGTTTCCCTCTAGAAATAATTTTGTTTAACTTTAAGAAGGAGATATACATATGGAAGAACATC
ACCATCACCATCACCATCACCATCACGGTTCTCTGGAAGTTCTGTTCCAGGGGCCCCTGGGATCCATGGA
CAAAGACTGCGAAATGAAGCGCACCACCCTGGATAGCCCTCTGGGCAAGCTGGAACTGTCTGGGTGCGAA
CAGGGCCTGCACCGTATCATCTTCCTGGGCAAAGGAACATCTGCCGCCGACGCCGTGGAAGTGCCTGCCC
CAGCCGCCGTGCTGGGCGGACCAGAGCCACTGATGCAGGCCACCGCCTGGCTCAACGCCTACTTTCACCA
GCCTGAGGCCATCGAGGAGTTCCCTGTGCCAGCCCTGCACCACCCAGTGTTCCAGCAGGAGAGCTTTACC
CGCCAGGTGCTGTGGAAACTGCTGAAAGTGGTGA
